>Addgene plasmid #182315 | Kohinoor 2.0/pcDNA3 | addgene full sequence | sequence record 361809 | Addgene NGS Result
TTGTGTGTTGGAGGTCGCTGAGTAGTGCGCGAGCAAAATTTAAGCTACAACAAGGCAAGGCTTGACCGAC
AATTGCATGAAGAATCTGCTTAGGGTTAGGCGTTTTGCGCTGCTTCGCGATGTACGGGCCAGATATACGC
GTTGACATTGATTATTGACTAGTTATTAATAGTAATCAATTACGGGGTCATTAGTTCATAGCCCATATAT
GGAGTTCCGCGTTACATAACTTACGGTAAATGGCCCGCCTGGCTGACCGCCCAACGACCCCCGCCCATTG
ACGTCAATAATGACGTATGTTCCCATAGTAACGCCAATAGGGACTTTCCATTGACGTCAATGGGTGGAGT
ATTTACGGTAAACTGCCCACTTGGCAGTACATCAAGTGTATCATATGCCAAGTACGCCCCCTATTGACGT
CAATGACGGTAAATGGCCCGCCTGGCATTATGCCCAGTACATGACCTTATGGGACTTTCCTACTTGGCAG
TACATCTACGTATTAGTCATCGCTATTACCATGGTGATGCGGTTTTGGCAGTACATCAATGGGCGTGGAT
AGCGGTTTGACTCACGGGGATTTCCAAGTCTCCACCCCATTGACGTCAATGGGAGTTTGTTTTGGCACCA
AAATCAACGGGACTTTCCAAAATGTCGTAACAACTCCGCCCCATTGACGCAAATGGGCGGTAGGCGTGTA
CGGTGGGAGGTCTATATAAGCAGAGCTCTCTGGCTAACTAGAGAACCCACTGCTTACTGGCTTATCGAAA
TTAATACGACTCACTATAGGGAGACCCAAGCTTGGTACCGAGCTCGGATCCCACCATGAGTGTGATTAAA
CCAGACATGAAGATCAAGCTGCGTATGGAAGGCGCAGTAAATGGACACCCGTTCGCGATTGAAGGAGTTG
GCCTTGGGAAGCCTTTCGAGGGAAAACAGAGTGTGGACCTTAAAGTCAAAGAAGGCGGTCCTCTACCTTT
CGCCTATGACATCTTGACAATGGCCTTCTGTTACGGCAACAGGGTATTCGCCAAATACCCAGAAAATATA
GTAGATTATTTCAAGCAGTCGTTTCCTGAGGGCTACTCTTGGGAACGAAGCATGATTTACGAAGACGGGG
GCATTTGTATCGCGACAAACGACATAACCCTGGATGGTGACTGTTATATCTATGAAATTCGATTTGATGG
TGTGAACTTTCCTGCCAATGGTCCAGTTATGCAGAAGAGGACTGTGAAATGGGAGCCGTCCACTGAGAAA
TTGTATGTGCGTGATGGAGTGGTGAAGAGCGATGGCAACTACGCTCTGTTGCTTGAAGGAGGTGGCCACT
ACCTGTGTGATTCCAAAACTACTTATAAAGCTAAGAAGGTTGTCCAGATGCCAGACAATCACGATGTGGT
CCACCACATTGAGATTAAAAGCCACGACAGAGATTACAGTAATGTTAATCTGCATGAGCATGCCGTAGCG
CATTCTGGGCTGCCGAGGCAGGCCAAGTAAGAATTCTGCAGATATCCATCACACTGGCGGCCGCTCGAGC
ATGCATCTAGAGGGCCCTATTCTATAGTGTCACCTAAATGCTAGAGCTCGCTGATCAGCCTCGACTGTGC
CTTCTAGTTGCCAGCCATCTGTTGTTTGCCCCTCCCCCGTGCCTTCCTTGACCCTGGAAGGTGCCACTCC
CACTGTCCTTTCCTAATAAAATGAGGAAATTGCATCGCATTGTCTGAGTAGGTGTCATTCTATTCTGGGG
GGTGGGGTGGGGCAGGACAGCAAGGGGGAGGATTGGGAAGACAATAGCAGGCATGCTGGGGATGCGGTGG
GCTCTATGGCTTCTGAGGCGGAAAGAACCAGCTGGGGCTCTAGGGGGTATCCCC
[124 nt withheld, positions 1875-1998]
C
[91 nt withheld, positions 2000-2090]
A
[49 nt withheld, positions 2092-2140]
CCTTTGACGTTGGAGTCCACGTTCTTT
[37 nt withheld, positions 2168-2204]
ACCCTATCTCGGTCTATTCTTTTGATTTATAAGGGATTTTGCCGATTTCGGCCTATTGGTTAAAAAATGA
GCTGATTTAACAAAAATTTAACGCGAATTAATTCTGTGGAATGTGTGTCAGTTAGGGTGTGGAAAGTCCC
CAGGCTCCCCAGCAGGCAGAAGTATGCAAAGCATGCATCTCAATTAGTCAGCAACCAGGTGTGGAAAGTC
CCCAGGCTCCCCAGCAGGCAGAAGTATGCAAAGCATGCATCTCAATTAGTCAGCAACCATAGTCCCGCCC
CTAACTCCGCCCATCCCGCCCCTAACTCCGCCCAGTTCCGCCCATTCTCCGCCCCATGGCTGACTAATTT
TTTTTATTTATGCAGAGGCCGAGGCCGCCTCTGCCTCTGAGCTATTCCAGAAGTAGTGAGGAGGCTTTTT
TGGAGGCCTAGGCTTTTGCAAAAAGCTCCCGGGAGCTTGTATATCCATTTTCGGATCTGATCAAGAGACA
GGATGAGGATCGTTTCGCATGATTGAACAAGATGGATTGCACGCAGGTTCTCCGGCCGCTTGGGTGGAGA
GGCTATTCGGCTATGACTGGGCACAACAGACAATCGGCTGCTCTGATGCCGCCGTGTTCCGGCTGTCAGC
GCAGGGGCGCCCGGTTCTTTTTGTCAAGACCGACCTGTCCGGTGCCCTGAATGAACTGCAGGACGAGGCA
GCGCGGCTATCGTGGCTGGCCACGACGGGCGTTCCTTGCGCAGCTGTGCTCGACGTTGTCACTGAAGCGG
GAAGGGACTGGCTGCTATTGGGCGAAGTGCCGGGGCAGGATCTCCTGTCATCTCACCTTGCTCCTGCCGA
GAAAGTATCCATCATGGCTGATGCAATGCGGCGGCTGCATACGCTTGATCCGGCTACCTGCCCATTCGAC
CACCAAGCGAAACATCGCATCGAGCGAGCACGTACTCGGATGGAAGCCGGTCTTGTCGATCAGGATGATC
TGGACGAAGAGCATCAGGGGCTCGCGCCAGCCGAACTGTTCGCCAGGCTCAAGGCGCGCATGCCCGACGG
CGAGGATCTCGTCGTGACCCATGGCGATGCCTGCTTGCCGAATATCATGGTGGAAAATGGCCGCTTTTCT
GGATTCATCGACTGTGGCCGGCTGGGTGTGGCGGACCGCTATCAGGACATAGCGTTGGCTACCCGTGATA
TTGCTGAAGAGCTTGGCGGCGAATGGGCTGACCGCTTCCTCGTGCTTTACGGTATCGCCGCTCCCGATTC
GCAGCGCATCGCCTTCTATCGCCTTCTTGACGAGTTCTTCTGAGCGGGACTCTGGGGTTCGAAATGACCG
ACCAAGCGACGCCCAACCTGCCATCACGAGATTTCGATTCCACCGCCGCCTTCTATGAAAGGTTGGGCTT
CGGAATCGTTTTCCGGGACGCCGGCTGGATGATCCTCCAGCGCGGGGATCTCATGCTGGAGTTCTTCGCC
CACCCCAACTTGTTTATTGCAGCTTATAATGGTTACAAATAAAGCAATAGCATCACAAATTTCACAAATA
AAGCATTTTTTTCACTGCATTCTAGTTGTGGTTTGTCCAAACTCATCAATGTATCTTATCATGTCTGTAT
ACCGTCGACCTCTAGCTAGAGCTTGGCGTAATCATGGTCATAGCTGTTTCCTGTGTGAAATTGTTATCCG
CTCACAATTCCACACAACATACGAGCCGGAAGCATAAAGTGTAAAGCCTGGGGTGCCTAATGAGTGAGCT
AACTCACATTAATTGCGTTGCGCTCACTGCCCGCTTTCCAGTCGGGAAACCTGTCGTGCCAGCTGCATTA
ATGAATCGGCCAACGCGCGGGGAGAGGCGGTTTGCGTATTGGGCGCTCTTCCGCTTCCTCGCTCACTGAC
TCGCTGCGCTCGGTCGTTCGGCTGCGGCGAGCGGTATCAGCTCACTCAAAGGCGGTAATACGGTTATCCA
CAGAATCAGGGGATAACGCAGGAAAGAACATGTGAGCAAAAGGCCAGCAAAAGGCCAGGAACCGTAAAAA
GGCCGCGTTGCTGGCGTTTTTCCATAGGCTCCGCCCCCCTGACGAGCATCACAAAAATCGACGCTCAAGT
CAGAGGTGGCGAAACCCGACAGGACTATAAAGATACCAGGCGTTTCCCCCTGGAAGCTCCCTCGTGCGCT
CTCCTGTTCCGACCCTGCCGCTTACCGGATACCTGTCCGCCTTTCTCCCTTCGGGAAGCGTGGCGCTTTC
TCATAGCTCACGCTGTAGGTATCTCAGTTCGGTGTAGGTCGTTCGCTCCAAGCTGGGCTGTGTGCACGAA
CCCCCCGTTCAGCCCGACCGCTGCGCCTTATCCGGTAACTATCGTCTTGAGTCCAACCCGGTAAGACACG
ACTTATCGCCACTGGCAGCAGCCACTGGTAACAGGATTAGCAGAGCGAGGTATGTAGGCGGTGCTACAGA
GTTCTTGAAGTGGTGGCCTAACTACGGCTACACTAGAAGAACAGTATTTGGTATCTGCGCTCTGCTGAAG
CCAGTTACCTTCGGAAAAAGAGTTGGTAGCTCTTGATCCGGCAAACAAACCACCGCTGGTAGCGGTGGTT
TTTTTGTTTGCAAGCAGCAGATTACGCGCAGAAAAAAAGGATCTCAAGAAGATCCTTTGATCTTTTCTAC
GGGGTCTGACGCTCAGTGGAACGAAAACTCACGTTAAGGGATTTTGGTCATGAGATTATCAAAAAGGATC
TTCACCTAGATCCTTTTAAATTAAAAATGAAGTTTTAAATCAATCTAAAGTATATATGAGTAAACTTGGT
CTGACAGTTACCAATGCTTAATCAGTGAGGCACCTATCTCAGCGATCTGTCTATTTCGTTCATCCATAGT
TGCCTGACTCCCCGTCGTGTAGATAACTACGATACGGGAGGGCTTACCATCTGGCCCCAGTGCTGCAATG
ATACCGCGAGACCCACGCTCACCGGCTCCAGATTTATCAGCAATAAACCAGCCAGCCGGAAGGGCCGAGC
GCAGAAGTGGTCCTGCAACTTTATCCGCCTCCATCCAGTCTATTAATTGTTGCCGGGAAGCTAGAGTAAG
TAGTTCGCCAGTTAATAGTTTGCGCAACGTTGTTGCCATTGCTACAGGCATCGTGGTGTCACGCTCGTCG
TTTGGTATGGCTTCATTCAGCTCCGGTTCCCAACGATCAAGGCGAGTTACATGATCCCCCATGTTGTGCA
AAAAAGCGGTTAGCTCCTTCGGTCCTCCGATCGTTGTCAGAAGTAAGTTGGCCGCAGTGTTATCACTCAT
GGTTATGGCAGCACTGCATAATTCTCTTACTGTCATGCCATCCGTAAGATGCTTTTCTGTGACTGGTGAG
TACTCAACCAAGTCATTCTGAGAATAGTGTATGCGGCGACCGAGTTGCTCTTGCCCGGCGTCAATACGGG
ATAATACCGCGCCACATAGCAGAACTTTAAAAGTGCTCATCATTGGAAAACGTTCTTCGGGGCGAAAACT
CTCAAGGATCTTACCGCTGTTGAGATCCAGTTCGATGTAACCCACTCGTGCACCCAACTGATCTTCAGCA
TCTTTTACTTTCACCAGCGTTTCTGGGTGAGCAAAAACAGGAAGGCAAAATGCCGCAAAAAAGGGAATAA
GGGCGACACGGAAATGTTGAATACTCATACTCTTCCTTTTTCAATATTATTGAAGCATTTATCAGGGTTA
TTGTCTCATGAGCGGATACATATTTGAATGTATTTAGAAAAATAAACAAATAGGGGTTCCGCGCACATTT
CCCCGAAAAGTGCCACCTGACGTCGACGGATCGGGAGATCTCCCGATCCCCTATGGTGCACTCTCAGTAC
AATCTGCTCTGATGCCGCATAGTTAAGCCAGTATCTGCTCCCTGC
Features (pLannotate 1.2.2; 21 found; start..end, strand, type, name):
    144..523     +  enhancer       CMV enhancer: human cytomegalovirus immediate early enhancer
    524..727     +  promoter       CMV promoter: human cytomegalovirus (CMV) immediate early promoter
    723..756     +  LTR            5' LTR (truncated) (fragment): truncated 5' long terminal repeat (LTR) from HIV-1
    772..790     +  promoter       T7 promoter: promoter for bacteriophage T7 RNA polymerase
    826..1500    +  CDS            Kohinoor: fast-switching photoswitchable fluorescent protein useful for fluorescence nanoscopy (Tiwari et al., 2015)
   1561..1579    -  promoter       SP6 promoter: promoter for bacteriophage SP6 RNA polymerase
   1605..1829    +  polyA_signal   bGH poly(A) signal: bovine growth hormone polyadenylation signal
   1833..1854    +  promoter       SV40 promoter (fragment): SV40 enhancer and early promoter
   1875..2303    +  rep_origin     f1 ori (sequence partly withheld): f1 bacteriophage origin of replication; arrow indicates direction of (+) strand synthesis
   2317..2646    +  promoter       SV40 promoter: SV40 enhancer and early promoter
   2713..3504    +  CDS            neo: KKA2_KLEPN - Also known as kan, nptII. Experimental evidence at protein level: Swiss-Prot protein existence level 1. Resistance to kanamycin, neomycin, paromomycin, ribostamycin, butirosin and gentamicin B. From Klebsiella pneumoniae.
   3528..3686    +  CDS            ble (fragment): BLE_KLEPN - Experimental evidence at protein level: Swiss-Prot protein existence level 1. Binding protein with a strong affinity to the bleomycin family of antibiotics. Binds to CL990; an antimitotic-antibiotic compound. From Klebsiella pneumoniae.
   3681..3802    +  polyA_signal   SV40 poly(A) signal: SV40 polyadenylation signal
   3875..3891    -  protein_bind   lac operator: The lac repressor binds to the lac operator to inhibit transcription in E. coli. This inhibition can be relieved by adding lactose or isopropyl-β-D-thiogalactopyranoside (IPTG). lac repressor encoded by lacI
   3899..3929    -  promoter       lac promoter: promoter for the E. coli lac operon
   3944..3965    -  protein_bind   CAP binding site: CAP binding activates transcription in the presence of cAMP. E. coli catabolite activator protein
   3978..4070    -  CDS            lacI (fragment): lac repressor; lacI; The lac repressor binds to the lac operator to inhibit transcription in E. coli. This inhibition can be relieved by adding lactose or isopropyl-β-D-thiogalactopyranoside (IPTG).
   4253..4841    -  rep_origin     ori: high-copy-number ColE1/pMB1/pBR322/pUC origin of replication
   5012..5872    -  CDS            AmpR: β-lactamase; bla; confers resistance to ampicillin, carbenicillin, and related antibiotics
   5873..5977    -  promoter       AmpR promoter: bla
   6036..6088    -  misc_feature   bom (fragment): basis of mobility region from pBR322
