[The description below was written by a language model from this plasmid's Addgene catalogue record and pLannotate feature annotations shown in this document.]
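Description:
Kohinoor 2.0/pcDNA3 is a mammalian expression plasmid of about 6.1 kb, built on the pcDNA3 backbone, that carries the coding sequence for Kohinoor 2.0, a synthetic, positively reversibly photoswitchable fluorescent protein. The 675 bp open reading frame was inserted between the BamHI and EcoRI sites of the polylinker, both of which remain intact, and it is expressed without any tag or fusion partner. The automated annotation labels the coding sequence as the parental Kohinoor protein, which fits Kohinoor 2.0 being a derivative of it.

The catalogue entry lists the T7 promoter as the promoter, but the feature table shows the usual pcDNA3 arrangement. The human cytomegalovirus immediate-early enhancer and promoter lie upstream of the insert and would drive transcription in mammalian cells. The T7 promoter sits just before the coding sequence, and an SP6 promoter faces inward from the other side, so the phage promoters are available for in vitro transcription or as sequencing primer sites. A bovine growth hormone polyadenylation signal terminates the transcript. A separate cassette consisting of the SV40 early promoter, the neomycin phosphotransferase gene and the SV40 poly(A) signal allows G418 selection of stably transfected cells. In E. coli the plasmid is maintained by a high-copy ColE1/pUC-type origin and selected with ampicillin through β-lactamase, and an f1 origin is also present. The short HIV-1 LTR, ble, lacI and bom hits are fragmentary matches, most likely backbone remnants rather than functional elements.

The construct is intended for expressing Kohinoor 2.0 in mammalian cells. According to the associated publication, the protein is used for super-resolution imaging, including hours-long time-lapse and sub-second-resolved acquisition.
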