Addgene plasmid #182315: Kohinoor 2.0/pcDNA3
Purpose: Positively reversibly photoswitchable fluorescent protein
Depositing lab: Takeharu Nagai. Publication: A photoswitchable fluorescent protein for hours-time-lapse and sub-second-resolved super-resolution imaging. Wazawa T, Noma R, Uto S, Sugiura K, Washio T, Nagai T. Microscopy (Oxf). 2021 Aug 9;70(4):340-352. doi: 10.1093/jmicro/dfab001. PubMed 33481018.
Backbone
  Vector backbone: pcDNA3
  Vector type: Mammalian Expression
Growth in bacteria
  Bacterial resistance: Ampicillin, 100 μg/mL
  Growth temperature: 37°C
  Growth strain: DH5alpha
  Copy number: High Copy
Gene/Insert
  Gene/Insert name: Kohinoor 2.0
  Species: Synthetic
  Insert size (bp): 675
  Promoter: T7 promoter
  Tag / fusion protein: No tag
  Cloning method: Restriction Enzyme; 5′ cloning site BamHI (not destroyed); 3′ cloning site EcoRI (not destroyed)
  Sequencing primers: 5′ TGGCTAACTAGAGAACCCACTG; 3′ AGCTCTAGCATTTAGGTGACAC
Terms and licenses: Academic/Nonprofit Terms; Industry Terms: Not Available to Industry
How to cite: Kohinoor 2.0/pcDNA3 was a gift from Takeharu Nagai (Addgene plasmid # 182315 ; http://n2t.net/addgene:182315 ; RRID:Addgene_182315)
