>Addgene plasmid #182315 | Kohinoor 2.0/pcDNA3 | depositor partial sequence | sequence record 352744 | Kohinoor 2.0
ATGAGTGTGATTAAACCAGACATGAAGATCAAGCTGCGTATGGAAGGCGCAGTAAATGGACACCCGTTCG
CGATTGAAGGAGTTGGCCTTGGGAAGCCTTTCGAGGGAAAACAGAGTGTGGACCTTAAAGTCAAAGAAGG
CGGTCCTCTACCTTTCGCCTATGACATCTTGACAATGGCCTTCTGTTACGGCAACAGGGTATTCGCCAAA
TACCCAGAAAATATAGTAGATTATTTCAAGCAGTCGTTTCCTGAGGGCTACTCTTGGGAACGAAGCATGA
TTTACGAAGACGGGGGCATTTGTATCGCGACAAACGACATAACCCTGGATGGTGACTGTTATATCTATGA
AATTCGATTTGATGGTGTGAACTTTCCTGCCAATGGTCCAGTTATGCAGAAGAGGACTGTGAAATGGGAG
CCGTCCACTGAGAAATTGTATGTGCGTGATGGAGTGGTGAAGAGCGATGGCAACTACGCTCTGTTGCTTG
AAGGAGGTGGCCACTACCTGTGTGATTCCAAAACTACTTATAAAGCTAAGAAGGTTGTCCAGATGCCAGA
CAATCACGATGTGGTCCACCACATTGAGATTAAAAGCCACGACAGAGATTACAGTAATGTTAATCTGCAT
GAGCATGCCGTAGCGCATTCTGGGCTGCCGAGGCAGGCCAAGTAA
